>Addgene plasmid #175310 | pH6HTC_IGF2BP3-Halo | addgene full sequence | sequence record 345492 | Addgene NGS Result
CCCGCCATAAACTGCCAGGCATCAAATTAAGCAGAAGGCCATCCTGACGGATGGCCTTTTTGCGTTTCTA
CAAACTCTTTTGTTTATTTTTCTAAATACATTCAAATATGTATCCGCTCATGGATCTCGATCCCGCGAAA
TTAATACGACTCACTATAGGGTATTTTAACTTTACTAAGGAGCGATCGCTTCCGAATTCCTACCGCGGAT
ACATGAACAAACTGTATATCGGAAACCTCAGCGAGAACGCCGCCCCCTCGGACCTAGAAAGTATCTTCAA
GGACGCCAAGATCCCGGTGTCGGGACCCTTCCTGGTGAAGACTGGCTACGCGTTCGTGGACTGCCCGGAC
GAGAGCTGGGCCCTCAAGGCCATCGAGGCGCTTTCAGGTAAAATAGAACTGCACGGGAAACCCATAGAAG
TTGAGCACTCGGTCCCAAAAAGGCAAAGGATTCGGAAACTTCAGATACGAAATATCCCGCCTCATTTACA
GTGGGAGGTGCTGGATAGTTTACTAGTCCAGTATGGAGTGGTGGAGAGCTGTGAGCAAGTGAACACTGAC
TCGGAAACTGCAGTTGTAAATGTAACCTATTCCAGTAAGGACCAAGCTAGACAAGCACTAGACAAACTGA
ATGGATTTCAGTTAGAGAATTTCACCTTGAAAGTAGCCTATATCCCTGATGAAATGGCCGCCCAGCAAAA
CCCCTTGCAGCAGCCCCGAGGTCGCCGGGGGCTTGGGCAGAGGGGCTCCTCAAGGCAGGGGTCTCCAGGA
TCCGTATCCAAGCAGAAACCATGTGATTTGCCTCTGCGCCTGCTGGTTCCCACCCAATTTGTTGGAGCCA
TCATAGGAAAAGAAGGTGCCACCATTCGGAACATCACCAAACAGACCCAGTCTAAAATCGATGTCCACCG
TAAAGAAAATGCGGGGGCTGCTGAGAAGTCGATTACTATCCTCTCTACTCCTGAAGGCACCTCTGCGGCT
TGTAAGTCTATTCTGGAGATTATGCATAAGGAAGCTCAAGATATAAAATTCACAGAAGAGATCCCCTTGA
AGATTTTAGCTCATAATAACTTTGTTGGACGTCTTATTGGTAAAGAAGGAAGAAATCTTAAAAAAATTGA
GCAAGACACAGACACTAAAATCACGATATCTCCATTGCAGGAATTGACGCTGTATAATCCAGAACGCACT
ATTACAGTTAAAGGCAATGTTGAGACATGTGCCAAAGCTGAGGAGGAGATCATGAAGAAAATCAGGGAGT
CTTATGAAAATGATATTGCTTCTATGAATCTTCAAGCACATTTAATTCCTGGATTAAATCTGAACGCCTT
GGGTCTGTTCCCACCCACTTCAGGGATGCCACCTCCCACCTCAGGGCCCCCTTCAGCCATGACTCCTCCC
TACCCGCAGTTTGAGCAATCAGAAACGGAGACTGTTCATCTGTTTATCCCAGCTCTATCAGTCGGTGCCA
TCATCGGCAAGCAGGGCCAGCACATCAAGCAGCTTTCTCGCTTTGCTGGAGCTTCAATTAAGATTGCTCC
AGCGGAAGCACCAGATGCTAAAGTGAGGATGGTGATTATCACTGGACCACCAGAGGCTCAGTTCAAGGCT
CAGGGAAGAATTTATGGAAAAATTAAAGAAGAAAACTTTGTTAGTCCTAAAGAAGAGGTGAAACTTGAAG
CTCATATCAGAGTGCCATCCTTTGCTGCTGGCAGAGTTATTGGAAAAGGAGGCAAAACGGTGAATGAACT
TCAGAATTTGTCAAGTGCAGAAGTTGTTGTCCCTCGTGACCAGACACCTGATGAGAATGACCAAGTGGTT
GTCAAAATAACTGGTCACTTCTATGCTTGCCAGGTTGCCCAGAGAAAAATTCAGGAAATTCTGACTCAGG
TAAAGCAGCACCAACAACAGAAGGCTCTGCAAAGTGGACCACCTCAGTCAAGACGGAAGGAGCCAACCAC
TGAGGATCTGTACTTTCAGAGCGATAACGATGGATCCGAAATCGGTACTGGCTTTCCATTCGACCCCCAT
TATGTGGAAGTCCTGGGCGAGCGCATGCACTACGTCGATGTTGGTCCGCGCGATGGCACCCCTGTGCTGT
TCCTGCACGGTAACCCGACCTCCTCCTACGTGTGGCGCAACATCATCCCGCATGTTGCACCGACCCATCG
CTGCATTGCTCCAGACCTGATCGGTATGGGCAAATCCGACAAACCAGACCTGGGTTATTTCTTCGACGAC
CACGTCCGCTTCATGGATGCCTTCATCGAAGCCCTGGGTCTGGAAGAGGTCGTCCTGGTCATTCACGACT
GGGGCTCCGCTCTGGGTTTCCACTGGGCCAAGCGCAATCCAGAGCGCGTCAAAGGTATTGCATTTATGGA
GTTCATCCGCCCTATCCCGACCTGGGACGAATGGCCAGAATTTGCCCGCGAGACCTTCCAGGCCTTCCGC
ACCACCGACGTCGGCCGCAAGCTGATCATCGATCAGAACGTTTTTATCGAGGGTACGCTGCCGATGGGTG
TCGTCCGCCCGCTGACTGAAGTCGAGATGGACCATTACCGCGAGCCGTTCCTGAATCCTGTTGACCGCGA
GCCACTGTGGCGCTTCCCAAACGAGCTGCCAATCGCCGGTGAGCCAGCGAACATCGTCGCGCTGGTCGAA
GAATACATGGACTGGCTGCACCAGTCCCCTGTCCCGAAGCTGCTGTTCTGGGGCACCCCAGGCGTTCTGA
TCCCACCGGCCGAAGCCGCTCGCCTGGCCAAAAGCCTGCCTAACTGCAAGGCTGTGGACATCGGCCCGGG
TCTGAATCTGCTGCAAGAAGACAACCCGGACCTGATCGGCAGCGAGATCGCGCGCTGGCTGTCTACTCTG
GAGATTTCCGGTCATCATCACCATCACCACTAATAGTCAACCGCTGAGCAATAACTAGCATAACCCCTTG
GGGCCTCTAAACGGGTCTTGAGGGGTTTTTTGCTGAAAGGAGGAACTATATCCGGTTCGCTTGCTGTCCA
TAAAACCGCCCAGTCTAGCTATCGCCATGTAAGCCCACTGCAAGCTACCTGCTTTCTCTTTGCGCTTGCG
TTTTCCCTTGTCCAGATAGCCCAGTAGCTGACATTCATCCGGGGTCAGCACCGTTTCTGCGGACTGGCTT
TCTACGTAATGGTTTCTTAGACGTCAGGTGGCACTTTTCGGGGAAATGTGCGCGGAACCCCTATTTGTTT
ATTTTTCTAAATACATTCAAATATGTATCCGCTCATGAGACAATAACCCTGATAAATGCTTCAATAATAT
TGAAAAAGGAAGAGTATGAGTATTCAACATTTCCGTGTCGCCCTTATTCCCTTTTTTGCGGCATTTTGCC
TTCCTGTTTTTGCTCACCCAGAAACGCTGGTGAAAGTAAAAGATGCTGAAGATCAGTTGGGTGCACGAGT
GGGTTACATCGAACTGGATCTCAACAGCGGTAAGATCCTTGAGAGTTTTCGCCCCGAAGAACGTTTTCCA
ATGATGAGCACTTTCAAAGTTCTGCTATGTGGCGCGGTATTATCCCGTATTGACGCCGGGCAAGAGCAAC
TCGGTCGCCGCATACACTATTCTCAGAATGACTTGGTTGAGTACTCACCAGTCACAGAAAAGCATCTTAC
GGATGGCATGACAGTAAGAGAATTATGCAGTGCTGCCATAACCATGAGTGATAACACTGCGGCCAACTTA
CTTCTGACAACTATCGGAGGACCGAAGGAGCTAACCGCTTTTTTGCACAACATGGGGGATCATGTAACTC
GCCTTGATCGTTGGGAACCGGAGCTGAATGAAGCCATACCAAACGACGAGCGTGACACCACGATGCCTGT
AGCAATGGCAACAACGTTGCGCAAACTATTAACTGGCGAACTACTTACTCTAGCTTCCCGGCAACAATTA
ATAGACTGGATGGAGGCGGATAAAGTTGCAGGACCACTTCTGCGCTCGGCCCTTCCGGCTGGCTGGTTTA
TTGCTGATAAATCTGGAGCCGGTGAGCGTGGGTCTCGCGGTATCATTGCAGCACTGGGGCCAGATGGTAA
GCCCTCCCGTATCGTAGTTATCTACACGACGGGGAGTCAGGCAACTATGGATGAACGAAATAGACAGATC
GCTGAGATAGGTGCCTCACTGATTAAGCATTGGTAATTCGAAATGACCGACCAAGCGACGCCCAACCGGT
ATCAGCTCACTCAAAGGCGGTAATACGGTTATCCACAGAATCAGGGGATAACGCAGGAAAGAACATGTGA
GCAAAAGGCCAGCAAAAGGCCAGGAACCGTAAAAAGGCCGCGTTGCTGGCGTTTTTCCATAGGCTCCGCC
CCCCTGACGAGCATCACAAAAATCGACGCTCAAGTCAGAGGTGGCGAAACCCGACAGGACTATAAAGATA
CCAGGCGTTTCCCCCTGGAAGCTCCCTCGTGCGCTCTCCTGTTCCGACCCTGCCGCTTACCGGATACCTG
TCCGCCTTTCTCCCTTCGGGAAGCGTGGCGCTTTCTCATAGCTCACGCTGTAGGTATCTCAGTTCGGTGT
AGGTCGTTCGCTCCAAGCTGGGCTGTGTGCACGAACCCCCCGTTCAGCCCGACCGCTGCGCCTTATCCGG
TAACTATCGTCTTGAGTCCAACCCGGTAAGACACGACTTATCGCCACTGGCAGCAGCCACTGGTAACAGG
ATTAGCAGAGCGAGGTATGTAGGCGGTGCTACAGAGTTCTTGAAGTGGTGGCCTAACTACGGCTACACTA
GAAGGACAGTATTTGGTATCTGCGCTCTGCTGAAGCCAGTTACCTTCGGAAAAAGAGTTGGTAGCTCTTG
ATCCGGCAAACAAACCACCGCTGGTAGCGGTGGTTTTTTTGTTTGCAAGCAGCAGATTACGCGCAGAAAA
AAAGGATTTCAAGAAGATCCTTTGATCTTTTCTACGGGGTCTGACGCTCAGTGGAACGAAAACTCACGTT
AAGGGCATATGATGGTAGTGTGGGGTCTCCCCATGCGAGAGTAGGGAACTGCCAGGCATCAAATAAAACG
AAAGGCTCAGTCGAAAGACTGGGCCTTTCGTTTTATCTGTTGTTTGTCGGTGAACGCTCTCCTGAGTAGG
ACAAATCCGCCGGGAGCGGATTTGAACGTTGCGAAGCAACGGCCCGGAGGGTGGCGGGCAGGACG
Features (pLannotate 1.2.2; 12 found; start..end, strand, type, name):
     33..60      +  terminator     rrnB T2 terminator: transcription terminator T2 from the E. coli rrnB gene
     79..122     +  promoter       AmpR promoter (fragment): bla
    142..160     +  promoter       T7 promoter: promoter for bacteriophage T7 RNA polymerase
    213..1949    +  CDS            IGF2BP3: IF2B3_HUMAN - Also known as IMP3, KOC1, VICKZ3. Experimental evidence at protein level: Swiss-Prot protein existence level 1. RNA-binding factor that may recruit target transcripts to cytoplasmic protein-RNA complexes (mRNPs). This transcript 'caging' into mRNPs allows mRNA transport and transient storage. It also modulates the rate and location at which target transcripts encounter the translational apparatus and shields them from endonuclease attacks or microRNA-mediated degradation. Binds to the 3'-UTR of CD44 mRNA and stabilizes it, hence promotes cell adhesion and invadopodia formation in
   1962..1982    +  CDS            TEV site: tobacco etch virus (TEV) protease recognition and cleavage site
   1998..2881    +  CDS            HaloTag® (fragment): modified bacterial dehalogenase that forms covalent bonds with chloroalkane derivatives
   2925..2972    +  terminator     T7 terminator: transcription terminator for bacteriophage T7 RNA polymerase
   2982..3158    -  CDS            tnpA (fragment): TN5P_ECOLX - Also known as tnp. Experimental evidence at protein level: Swiss-Prot protein existence level 1. Mediates transposition of transposon Tn5 by a 'cut and paste' mechanism. First, the monomeric transposase binds the 19 bp inverted DNA repeats flanking the transposon. Then, dimerization of the DNA- bound transposase creates a synaptic DNA complex. After nicking of the first DNA strand, excision of the transposon proceeds through a series of intermediates. The transposase then mediates the insertion of the transposon at a new site by strand transfer. The activity of the wild- type tran
   3201..3305    +  promoter       AmpR promoter: bla
   3306..4166    +  CDS            AmpR: β-lactamase; bla; confers resistance to ampicillin, carbenicillin, and related antibiotics
   4324..4912    -  rep_origin     ori: high-copy-number ColE1/pMB1/pBR322/pUC origin of replication
   5030..5116    +  terminator     rrnB T1 terminator: Escherichia coli rrnB; transcription terminator T1 from the E. coli rrnB gene
