[The description below was written by a language model from this plasmid's Addgene catalogue record and pLannotate feature annotations shown in this document.]
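Description:
pH6HTC_IGF2BP3-Halo is a bacterial and cell-free expression plasmid of about 5.2 kb, built on a pH6HTC backbone from which the cer region has been removed. It is maintained in E. coli as a high-copy plasmid through a ColE1/pUC-type origin and selected with ampicillin via a β-lactamase gene driven by its own bla promoter. rrnB T1 and T2 terminators lie upstream of the expression cassette, where they presumably insulate it from read-through transcription originating in the backbone. The annotation also picks up a short AmpR promoter fragment and a small reverse-strand fragment resembling Tn5 transposase. These appear to be backbone remnants rather than functional parts.

The payload is the human IGF2BP3 coding sequence (also known as IMP3, KOC1 or VICKZ3), an RNA-binding protein that recruits target transcripts into cytoplasmic mRNP complexes. It was inserted by Gibson cloning between a T7 promoter and a T7 terminator, so expression depends on T7 RNA polymerase, supplied either by a suitable bacterial host or by an in vitro transcription–translation system. The open reading frame continues in frame through a TEV protease recognition site into a C-terminal HaloTag. The catalogue describes the tag as HaloTag-6xHis, although the His tag was not separately annotated in the feature table. HaloTag is a modified dehalogenase that bonds covalently to chloroalkane ligands, allowing irreversible capture of the fusion on ligand-coated supports or labelling, while the TEV site permits release of IGF2BP3 from the tag.

The stated purpose is production of the HaloTag fusion protein. The associated publication concerns large-scale identification of protein–RNA interactions by RAPseq, which suggests the protein is used as bait to recover bound RNAs.
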