Addgene plasmid #175310: pH6HTC_IGF2BP3-Halo
Purpose: Production of HaloTag fusion protein
Depositing lab: Claudia Kutter. Depositing organization: Karolinska Institutet. Publication: Large-scale identification of RBP-RNA interactions by RAPseq refines essentials of post-transcriptional gene regulation. Atanasoai I, Papavasileiou S, Preiß N, Kutter C. bioRxiv 2021.11.08.467743 10.1101/2021.11.08.467743.
Backbone
  Vector backbone: pH6HTC_minus_cer-region
  Vector type: Bacterial Expression ; Cell Free Expression
Growth in bacteria
  Bacterial resistance: Ampicillin, 100 μg/mL
  Growth temperature: 37°C
  Growth strain: DH5alpha
  Copy number: High Copy
Gene/Insert
  Gene/Insert name: IGF2BP3
  Species: H. sapiens (human)
  Entrez Gene: IGF2BP3 (a.k.a. CT98, IMP-3, IMP3, KOC, KOC1, VICKZ3)
  Tag / fusion protein: HaloTag-6xHis (C terminal on backbone)
  Cloning method: Gibson Cloning
Terms and licenses: Academic/Nonprofit Terms; Industry Terms: Not Available to Industry
Depositor comments: Please visit https://doi.org/10.1101/2021.11.08.467743 for bioRxiv preprint.
How to cite: pH6HTC_IGF2BP3-Halo was a gift from Claudia Kutter (Addgene plasmid # 175310 ; http://n2t.net/addgene:175310 ; RRID:Addgene_175310)
